Addgene plasmid #35520: pLenti-CaMKIIa-C1C2-TS-EYFP
Depositing lab: Karl Deisseroth. Depositing organization: Stanford University. Publication: Crystal structure of the channelrhodopsin light-gated cation channel. Kato HE, Zhang F, Yizhar O, Ramakrishnan C, Nishizawa T, Hirata K, Ito J, Aita Y, Tsukazaki T, Hayashi S, Hegemann P, Maturana AD, Ishitani R, Deisseroth K, Nureki O. Nature. 2012 Jan 22. doi: 10.1038/nature10870. PubMed 22266941.
Backbone
  Vector backbone: pLenti-CaMKIIa
  Backbone size w/o insert (bp): 9226
  Modifications to backbone: Has a CaMKIIa promoter and a WPRE
  Vector type: Mammalian Expression, Lentiviral
Growth in bacteria
  Bacterial resistance: Ampicillin, 100 μg/mL
  Growth temperature: 37°C
  Growth strain: Stbl3
  Copy number: High Copy
Gene/Insert
  Gene/Insert name: ChR1-ChR2 Chimera (alt name: C1C2)
  Species: Chlamydomonas reinhardtii
  Insert size (bp): 1830
  Promoter: CaMKIIa
  Tag / fusion protein: Trafficking signal and EYFP (C terminal on insert)
  Cloning method: Restriction Enzyme; 5′ cloning site BamHI (not destroyed); 3′ cloning site EcoRI (not destroyed)
  Sequencing primers: 5′ AGTCCTGCAGTATTGTGTAT; 3′ GCAATAGCATGATACAAAGG
Terms and licenses: Academic/Nonprofit Terms; Industry Terms: Not Available to Industry
How to cite: pLenti-CaMKIIa-C1C2-TS-EYFP was a gift from Karl Deisseroth (Addgene plasmid # 35520 ; http://n2t.net/addgene:35520 ; RRID:Addgene_35520)
