[The description below was written by a language model from this plasmid's Addgene catalogue record and the feature table of its GenBank file.]
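Description:
pLenti-CaMKIIa-C1C2-TS-EYFP is an 11,082 bp HIV-1-based lentiviral transfer plasmid for expressing a fluorescently tagged channelrhodopsin chimera in mammalian neurons. In bacteria it is maintained by a high-copy ColE1/pUC-type origin and selected with ampicillin through the bla gene. The backbone also carries an f1 origin and, outside the viral genome, an SV40 promoter/origin and EM7 promoter driving a bleomycin/Zeocin resistance gene with an SV40 polyadenylation signal.

The viral genome is transcribed in packaging cells from a CMV enhancer/promoter fused to a truncated 5' LTR. It contains the Psi packaging signal, the Rev response element for Rev-dependent nuclear export, and the cPPT/CTS. A second truncated LTR, annotated in the table with a 5' LTR label although it sits at the 3' end, closes the genome and is followed by a bGH polyadenylation signal. Between the LTRs, the mouse CaMKIIa promoter, commonly used to favour expression in excitatory neurons, drives the payload. This payload is C1C2, a chimera of channelrhodopsins ChR1 and ChR2 from Chlamydomonas reinhardtii, fused at its C terminus to a trafficking signal and EYFP. It was cloned between BamHI and EcoRI sites, both of which are retained. The feature table annotates only the EYFP portion, and the opsin and trafficking signal presumably lie in the unannotated stretch between the promoter and EYFP. A WPRE downstream of the fusion enhances transcript stability and expression.

The trafficking signal is intended to improve membrane delivery of the opsin, and EYFP marks the expressing cells. The construct accompanies work on the crystal structure of the channelrhodopsin light-gated cation channel. It is suited to making lentivirus for light-evoked activation and functional characterisation of C1C2 in neurons.
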