LOCUS       Exported 11082 bp ds-DNA circular SYN 12-MAY-2021
DEFINITION  synthetic circular DNA
ACCESSION   .
VERSION     .
KEYWORDS    pLenti-CaMKIIa-C1C2-TS-EYFP
SOURCE      synthetic DNA construct
  ORGANISM  synthetic DNA construct
REFERENCE   1 (bases 1 to 11082)
  AUTHORS   Kato HE, Zhang F, Yizhar O, Ramakrishnan C, Nishizawa T, Hirata K,
            Ito J, Aita Y, Tsukazaki T, Hayashi S, Hegemann P, Maturana AD,
            Ishitani R, Deisseroth K, Nureki O
  TITLE     Crystal structure of the channelrhodopsin light-gated cation
            channel.
  JOURNAL   Nature. 2012 Jan 22. doi: 10.1038/nature10870.
  PUBMED    22266941
REFERENCE   2 (bases 1 to 11082)
  AUTHORS   .
  TITLE     Direct Submission
  JOURNAL   Exported May 12, 2021 from SnapGene Server 1.1.58
            http://www.snapgene.com
FEATURES             Location/Qualifiers
     source          1..11082
                     /organism="synthetic DNA construct"
                     /mol_type="other DNA"
     primer_bind     complement(47..66)
                     /label=pRS-marker
                     /note="pRS vectors, use to sequence yeast selectable
                     marker"
     enhancer        238..617
                     /label=CMV enhancer
                     /note="human cytomegalovirus immediate early enhancer"
     promoter        619..817
                     /label=CMV promoter
                     /note="human cytomegalovirus (CMV) immediate early
                     promoter"
     primer_bind     772..792
                     /label=CMV-F
                     /note="Human CMV immediate early promoter, forward primer"
     LTR             835..1015
                     /label=5' LTR (truncated)
                     /note="truncated 5' long terminal repeat (LTR) from HIV-1"
     misc_feature    1062..1187
                     /label=HIV-1 Psi
                     /note="packaging signal of human immunodeficiency virus
                     type 1"
     misc_feature    1680..1913
                     /label=RRE
                     /note="The Rev response element (RRE) of HIV-1 allows for
                     Rev-dependent mRNA export from the nucleus to the
                     cytoplasm."
     CDS             2098..2142
                     /codon_start=1
                     /product="antigenic peptide corresponding to amino acids
                     655 to 669 of the HIV envelope protein gp41 (Lutje Hulsik
                     et al., 2013)"
                     /label=gp41 peptide
                     /note="recognized by the 2H10 single-chain llama nanobody"
                     /translation="KNEQELLELDKWASL"
     misc_feature    2440..2557
                     /label=cPPT/CTS
                     /note="central polypurine tract and central termination
                     sequence of HIV-1"
     promoter        2602..3890
                     /label=CaMKII promoter
                     /note="promoter for the mouse calcium/calmodulin-dependent
                     kinase II alpha subunit"
     CDS             5033..5749
                     /codon_start=1
                     /product="enhanced YFP"
                     /label=EYFP
                     /note="mammalian codon-optimized"
                     /translation="VSKGEELFTGVVPILVELDGDVNGHKFSVSGEGEGDATYGKLTLK
                     FICTTGKLPVPWPTLVTTFGYGLQCFARYPDHMKQHDFFKSAMPEGYVQERTIFFKDDG
                     NYKTRAEVKFEGDTLVNRIELKGIDFKEDGNILGHKLEYNYNSHNVYIMADKQKNGIKV
                     NFKIRHNIEDGSVQLADHYQQNTPIGDGPVLLPDNHYLSYQSALSKDPNEKRDHMVLLE
                     FVTAAGITLGMDELYK"
     primer_bind     complement(5075..5096)
                     /label=EGFP-N
                     /note="EGFP, reverse primer"
     primer_bind     complement(5336..5355)
                     /label=EXFP-R
                     /note="For distinguishing EGFP variants, reverse primer"
     primer_bind     5683..5704
                     /label=EGFP-C
                     /note="EGFP, forward primer"
     misc_feature    5774..6362
                     /label=WPRE
                     /note="woodchuck hepatitis virus posttranscriptional
                     regulatory element"
     primer_bind     complement(5827..5847)
                     /label=WPRE-R
                     /note="WPRE, reverse primer"
     CDS             complement(6245..6256)
                     /codon_start=1
                     /product="Factor Xa recognition and cleavage site"
                     /label=Factor Xa site
                     /translation="IEGR"
     primer_bind     complement(6365..6381)
                     /label=KS primer
                     /note="common sequencing primer, one of multiple similar
                     variants"
     primer_bind     complement(6366..6382)
                     /label=pBluescriptKS
                     /note="For pBluescript vector"
     LTR             6887..7067
                     /label=5' LTR (truncated)
                     /note="truncated 5' long terminal repeat (LTR) from HIV-1"
     primer_bind     complement(7093..7110)
                     /label=BGH-rev
                     /note="Bovine growth hormone terminator, reverse primer.
                     Also called BGH reverse"
     polyA_signal    7099..7323
                     /label=bGH poly(A) signal
                     /note="bovine growth hormone polyadenylation signal"
     rep_origin      7369..7797
                     /direction=RIGHT
                     /label=f1 ori
                     /note="f1 bacteriophage origin of replication; arrow
                     indicates direction of (+) strand synthesis"
     primer_bind     complement(7456..7475)
                     /label=F1ori-R
                     /note="F1 origin, reverse primer"
     primer_bind     7666..7687
                     /label=F1ori-F
                     /note="F1 origin, forward primer"
     primer_bind     complement(7806..7826)
                     /label=pBABE 3'
                     /note="SV40 enhancer, reverse primer for pBABE vectors"
     promoter        7811..8140
                     /label=SV40 promoter
                     /note="SV40 enhancer and early promoter"
     rep_origin      7991..8126
                     /label=SV40 ori
                     /note="SV40 origin of replication"
     primer_bind     8053..8072
                     /label=SV40pro-F
                     /note="SV40 promoter/origin, forward primer"
     promoter        8188..8235
                     /label=EM7 promoter
                     /note="synthetic bacterial promoter "
     CDS             8254..8628
                     /codon_start=1
                     /gene="Sh ble from Streptoalloteichus hindustanus"
                     /product="antibiotic-binding protein"
                     /label=BleoR
                     /note="confers resistance to bleomycin, phleomycin, and
                     Zeocin(TM)"
                     /translation="MAKLTSAVPVLTARDVAGAVEFWTDRLGFSRDFVEDDFAGVVRDD
                     VTLFISAVQDQVVPDNTLAWVWVRGLDELYAEWSEVVSTNFRDASGPAMTEIGEQPWGR
                     EFALRDPAGNCVHFVAEEQD"
     polyA_signal    8758..8879
                     /label=SV40 poly(A) signal
                     /note="SV40 polyadenylation signal"
     primer_bind     complement(8795..8814)
                     /label=SV40pA-R
                     /note="SV40 polyA, reverse primer"
     primer_bind     8849..8868
                     /label=EBV-rev
                     /note="SV40 polyA terminator, reverse primer"
     primer_bind     complement(8928..8944)
                     /label=M13 rev
                     /note="common sequencing primer, one of multiple similar
                     variants"
     primer_bind     complement(8928..8944)
                     /label=M13 Reverse
                     /note="In lacZ gene. Also called M13-rev"
     primer_bind     complement(8941..8963)
                     /label=M13/pUC Reverse
                     /note="In lacZ gene"
     protein_bind    8952..8968
                     /label=lac operator
                     /bound_moiety="lac repressor encoded by lacI"
                     /note="The lac repressor binds to the lac operator to
                     inhibit transcription in E. coli. This inhibition can be
                     relieved by adding lactose or
                     isopropyl-beta-D-thiogalactopyranoside (IPTG)."
     promoter        complement(8976..9006)
                     /label=lac promoter
                     /note="promoter for the E. coli lac operon"
     protein_bind    9021..9042
                     /label=CAP binding site
                     /bound_moiety="E. coli catabolite activator protein"
                     /note="CAP binding activates transcription in the presence
                     of cAMP."
     primer_bind     complement(9159..9176)
                     /label=L4440
                     /note="L4440 vector, forward primer"
     rep_origin      complement(9330..9918)
                     /direction=LEFT
                     /label=ori
                     /note="high-copy-number ColE1/pMB1/pBR322/pUC origin of
                     replication"
     primer_bind     complement(9410..9429)
                     /label=pBR322ori-F
                     /note="pBR322 origin, forward primer"
     CDS             complement(10089..10949)
                     /codon_start=1
                     /gene="bla"
                     /product="beta-lactamase"
                     /label=AmpR
                     /note="confers resistance to ampicillin, carbenicillin, and
                     related antibiotics"
                     /translation="MSIQHFRVALIPFFAAFCLPVFAHPETLVKVKDAEDQLGARVGYI
                     ELDLNSGKILESFRPEERFPMMSTFKVLLCGAVLSRIDAGQEQLGRRIHYSQNDLVEYS
                     PVTEKHLTDGMTVRELCSAAITMSDNTAANLLLTTIGGPKELTAFLHNMGDHVTRLDRW
                     EPELNEAIPNDERDTTMPVAMATTLRKLLTGELLTLASRQQLIDWMEADKVAGPLLRSA
                     LPAGWFIADKSGAGERGSRGIIAALGPDGKPSRIVVIYTTGSQATMDERNRQIAEIGAS
                     LIKHW"
     primer_bind     10712..10731
                     /label=Amp-R
                     /note="Ampicillin resistance gene, reverse primer"
     promoter        complement(10950..11054)
                     /gene="bla"
                     /label=AmpR promoter
ORIGIN
        1 gtcgacggat cgggagatct cccgatcccc tatggtgcac tctcagtaca atctgctctg
       61 atgccgcata gttaagccag tatctgctcc ctgcttgtgt gttggaggtc gctgagtagt
      121 gcgcgagcaa aatttaagct acaacaaggc aaggcttgac cgacaattgc atgaagaatc
      181 tgcttagggt taggcgtttt gcgctgcttc gcgatgtacg ggccagatat acgcgttgac
      241 attgattatt gactagttat taatagtaat caattacggg gtcattagtt catagcccat
      301 atatggagtt ccgcgttaca taacttacgg taaatggccc gcctggctga ccgcccaacg
      361 acccccgccc attgacgtca ataatgacgt atgttcccat agtaacgcca atagggactt
      421 tccattgacg tcaatgggtg gagtatttac ggtaaactgc ccacttggca gtacatcaag
      481 tgtatcatat gccaagtacg ccccctattg acgtcaatga cggtaaatgg cccgcctggc
      541 attatgccca gtacatgacc ttatgggact ttcctacttg gcagtacatc tacgtattag
      601 tcatcgctat taccatggtg atgcggtttt ggcagtacat caatgggcgt ggatagcggt
      661 ttgactcacg gggatttcca agtctccacc ccattgacgt caatgggagt ttgttttggc
      721 accaaaatca acgggacttt ccaaaatgtc gtaacaactc cgccccattg acgcaaatgg
      781 gcggtaggcg tgtacggtgg gaggtctata taagcagcgc gttttgcctg tactgggtct
      841 ctctggttag accagatctg agcctgggag ctctctggct aactagggaa cccactgctt
      901 aagcctcaat aaagcttgcc ttgagtgctt caagtagtgt gtgcccgtct gttgtgtgac
      961 tctggtaact agagatccct cagacccttt tagtcagtgt ggaaaatctc tagcagtggc
     1021 gcccgaacag ggacttgaaa gcgaaaggga aaccagagga gctctctcga cgcaggactc
     1081 ggcttgctga agcgcgcacg gcaagaggcg aggggcggcg actggtgagt acgccaaaaa
     1141 ttttgactag cggaggctag aaggagagag atgggtgcga gagcgtcagt attaagcggg
     1201 ggagaattag atcgcgatgg gaaaaaattc ggttaaggcc agggggaaag aaaaaatata
     1261 aattaaaaca tatagtatgg gcaagcaggg agctagaacg attcgcagtt aatcctggcc
     1321 tgttagaaac atcagaaggc tgtagacaaa tactgggaca gctacaacca tcccttcaga
     1381 caggatcaga agaacttaga tcattatata atacagtagc aaccctctat tgtgtgcatc
     1441 aaaggataga gataaaagac accaaggaag ctttagacaa gatagaggaa gagcaaaaca
     1501 aaagtaagac caccgcacag caagcggccg ctgatcttca gacctggagg aggagatatg
     1561 agggacaatt ggagaagtga attatataaa tataaagtag taaaaattga accattagga
     1621 gtagcaccca ccaaggcaaa gagaagagtg gtgcagagag aaaaaagagc agtgggaata
     1681 ggagctttgt tccttgggtt cttgggagca gcaggaagca ctatgggcgc agcgtcaatg
     1741 acgctgacgg tacaggccag acaattattg tctggtatag tgcagcagca gaacaatttg
     1801 ctgagggcta ttgaggcgca acagcatctg ttgcaactca cagtctgggg catcaagcag
     1861 ctccaggcaa gaatcctggc tgtggaaaga tacctaaagg atcaacagct cctggggatt
     1921 tggggttgct ctggaaaact catttgcacc actgctgtgc cttggaatgc tagttggagt
     1981 aataaatctc tggaacagat ttggaatcac acgacctgga tggagtggga cagagaaatt
     2041 aacaattaca caagcttaat acactcctta attgaagaat cgcaaaacca gcaagaaaag
     2101 aatgaacaag aattattgga attagataaa tgggcaagtt tgtggaattg gtttaacata
     2161 acaaattggc tgtggtatat aaaattattc ataatgatag taggaggctt ggtaggttta
     2221 agaatagttt ttgctgtact ttctatagtg aatagagtta ggcagggata ttcaccatta
     2281 tcgtttcaga cccacctccc aaccccgagg ggacccgaca ggcccgaagg aatagaagaa
     2341 gaaggtggag agagagacag agacagatcc attcgattag tgaacggatc ggcactgcgt
     2401 gcgccaattc tgcagacaaa tggcagtatt catccacaat tttaaaagaa aaggggggat
     2461 tggggggtac agtgcagggg aaagaatagt agacataata gcaacagaca tacaaactaa
     2521 agaattacaa aaacaaatta caaaaattca aaattttcgg gtttattaca gggacagcag
     2581 agatccagtt tggttaatta acattatggc cttaggtcac ttcatctcca tggggttctt
     2641 cttctgattt tctagaaaat gagatggggg tgcagagagc ttcctcagtg acctgcccag
     2701 ggtcacatca gaaatgtcag agctagaact tgaactcaga ttactaatct taaattccat
     2761 gccttggggg catgcaagta cgatatacag aaggagtgaa ctcattaggg cagatgacca
     2821 atgagtttag gaaagaagag tccagggcag ggtacatcta caccacccgc ccagccctgg
     2881 gtgagtccag ccacgttcac ctcattatag ttgcctctct ccagtcctac cttgacggga
     2941 agcacaagca gaaactggga caggagcccc aggagaccaa atcttcatgg tccctctggg
     3001 aggatgggtg gggagagctg tggcagaggc ctcaggaggg gccctgctgc tcagtggtga
     3061 cagatagggg tgagaaagca gacagagtca ttccgtcagc attctgggtc tgtttggtac
     3121 ttcttctcac gctaaggtgg cggtgtgata tgcacaatgg ctaaaaagca gggagagctg
     3181 gaaagaaaca aggacagaga cagaggccaa gtcaaccaga ccaattccca gaggaagcaa
     3241 agaaaccatt acagagacta caagggggaa gggaaggaga gatgaattag cttcccctgt
     3301 aaaccttaga acccagctgt tgccagggca acggggcaat acctgtctct tcagaggaga
     3361 tgaagttgcc agggtaacta catcctgtct ttctcaagga ccatcccaga atgtggcacc
     3421 cactagccgt taccatagca actgcctctt tgccccactt aatcccatcc cgtctgttaa
     3481 aagggcccta tagttggagg tgggggaggt aggaagagcg atgatcactt gtggactaag
     3541 tttgttcgca tccccttctc caaccccctc agtacatcac cctgggggaa cagggtccac
     3601 ttgctcctgg gcccacacag tcctgcagta ttgtgtatat aaggccaggg caaagaggag
     3661 caggttttaa agtgaaaggc aggcaggtgt tggggaggca gttaccgggg caacgggaac
     3721 agggcgtttc ggaggtggtt gccatgggga cctggatgct gacgaaggct cgcgaggctg
     3781 tgagcagcca cagtgccctg ctcagaagcc ccaagctcgt cagtcaagcc ggttctccgt
     3841 ttgcactcag gagcacgggc aggcgagtgg cccctagttc tgggggcagc gggggatccc
     3901 cgggtaccgg taggccacca tgtcgcggag gccatggctt cttgccctag cgctggcagt
     3961 ggcgctggcg gccggcagcg caggagcctc gactggcagt gacgcgacgg tgccggtcgc
     4021 gactcaggat ggccccgact acgttttcca ccgtgcccac gagcgcatgc tcttccaaac
     4081 ctcatacact cttgagaaca atggttctgt tatttgcatc ccgaacaacg gccagtgctt
     4141 ctgcttggct tggcttaaat ccaacggaac aaatgccgag aagttggctg ccaacattct
     4201 gcagtggatt acttttgcgc tttcagcgct ctgcctgatg ttctacggct accagacctg
     4261 gaagtctact tgcggctggg aggagattta cgtggccacg atcgagatga tcaagttcat
     4321 catcgagtat ttccatgagt ttgacgaacc tgcggtgatc tactcatcca acggcaacaa
     4381 gaccgtgtgg cttcgttacg cggagtggct gctgacctgc cctgtcattc ttatccatct
     4441 gagcaacctt acgggtctgg cgaacgacta taacaagcgt accatgggtc tgctggtgtc
     4501 agatatcggc acgatcgtgt ggggcaccac ggccgcgctg tccaagggat acgtccgtgt
     4561 cattttcttc ctgatgggcc tgtgctacgg catctacaca ttcttcaacg cagccaaggt
     4621 ctacattgag gcgtaccaca ccgtgccgaa gggccggtgt cgccaggtgg tgactggcat
     4681 ggcttggctc ttcttcgtat catggggtat gttccccatc ctgttcatcc tcggccccga
     4741 gggcttcggc gtcctgagcg tgtacggctc caccgtcggc cacaccatca ttgacctgat
     4801 gtcgaagaac tgctggggtc tgctcggcca ctacctgcgc gtgctgatcc acgagcatat
     4861 cctcatccac ggcgacattc gcaagaccac caaattgaac attggtggca ctgagattga
     4921 ggtcgagacg ctggtggagg acgaggccga ggctggcgcg gtcgcggccg ccaagagcag
     4981 gatcaccagc gagggcgagt acatccccct ggaccagatc gacatcaacg tggtgagcaa
     5041 gggcgaggag ctgttcaccg gggtggtgcc catcctggtc gagctggacg gcgacgtaaa
     5101 cggccacaag ttcagcgtgt ccggcgaggg cgagggcgat gccacctacg gcaagctgac
     5161 cctgaagttc atctgcacca ccggcaagct gcccgtgccc tggcccaccc tcgtgaccac
     5221 cttcggctac ggcctgcagt gcttcgcccg ctaccccgac cacatgaagc agcacgactt
     5281 cttcaagtcc gccatgcccg aaggctacgt ccaggagcgc accatcttct tcaaggacga
     5341 cggcaactac aagacccgcg ccgaggtgaa gttcgagggc gacaccctgg tgaaccgcat
     5401 cgagctgaag ggcatcgact tcaaggagga cggcaacatc ctggggcaca agctggagta
     5461 caactacaac agccacaacg tctatatcat ggccgacaag cagaagaacg gcatcaaggt
     5521 gaacttcaag atccgccaca acatcgagga cggcagcgtg cagctcgccg accactacca
     5581 gcagaacacc cccatcggcg acggccccgt gctgctgccc gacaaccact acctgagcta
     5641 ccagtccgcc ctgagcaaag accccaacga gaagcgcgat cacatggtcc tgctggagtt
     5701 cgtgaccgcc gccgggatca ctctcggcat ggacgagctg tacaagtgag aattcgatat
     5761 caagcttatc gataatcaac ctctggatta caaaatttgt gaaagattga ctggtattct
     5821 taactatgtt gctcctttta cgctatgtgg atacgctgct ttaatgcctt tgtatcatgc
     5881 tattgcttcc cgtatggctt tcattttctc ctccttgtat aaatcctggt tgctgtctct
     5941 ttatgaggag ttgtggcccg ttgtcaggca acgtggcgtg gtgtgcactg tgtttgctga
     6001 cgcaaccccc actggttggg gcattgccac cacctgtcag ctcctttccg ggactttcgc
     6061 tttccccctc cctattgcca cggcggaact catcgccgcc tgccttgccc gctgctggac
     6121 aggggctcgg ctgttgggca ctgacaattc cgtggtgttg tcggggaaat catcgtcctt
     6181 tccttggctg ctcgcctgtg ttgccacctg gattctgcgc gggacgtcct tctgctacgt
     6241 cccttcggcc ctcaatccag cggaccttcc ttcccgcggc ctgctgccgg ctctgcggcc
     6301 tcttccgcgt cttcgccttc gccctcagac gagtcggatc tccctttggg ccgcctcccc
     6361 gcatcgatac cgtcgacctc gagacctaga aaaacatgga gcaatcacaa gtagcaatac
     6421 agcagctacc aatgctgatt gtgcctggct agaagcacaa gaggaggagg aggtgggttt
     6481 tccagtcaca cctcaggtac ctttaagacc aatgacttac aaggcagctg tagatcttag
     6541 ccacttttta aaagaaaagg ggggactgga agggctaatt cactcccaac gaagacaaga
     6601 tatccttgat ctgtggatct accacacaca aggctacttc cctgattggc agaactacac
     6661 accagggcca gggatcagat atccactgac ctttggatgg tgctacaagc tagtaccagt
     6721 tgagcaagag aaggtagaag aagccaatga aggagagaac acccgcttgt tacaccctgt
     6781 gagcctgcat gggatggatg acccggagag agaagtatta gagtggaggt ttgacagccg
     6841 cctagcattt catcacatgg cccgagagct gcatccggac tgtactgggt ctctctggtt
     6901 agaccagatc tgagcctggg agctctctgg ctaactaggg aacccactgc ttaagcctca
     6961 ataaagcttg ccttgagtgc ttcaagtagt gtgtgcccgt ctgttgtgtg actctggtaa
     7021 ctagagatcc ctcagaccct tttagtcagt gtggaaaatc tctagcaggg cccgtttaaa
     7081 cccgctgatc agcctcgact gtgccttcta gttgccagcc atctgttgtt tgcccctccc
     7141 ccgtgccttc cttgaccctg gaaggtgcca ctcccactgt cctttcctaa taaaatgagg
     7201 aaattgcatc gcattgtctg agtaggtgtc attctattct ggggggtggg gtggggcagg
     7261 acagcaaggg ggaggattgg gaagacaata gcaggcatgc tggggatgcg gtgggctcta
     7321 tggcttctga ggcggaaaga accagctggg gctctagggg gtatccccnn nnnnnnnnnn
     7381 nnnnnnnnnn nnnnnnnnnn nnnnnnnnnn nnnnnnnnnn nnnnnnnnnn nnnnnnnnnn
     7441 nnnnnnnnnn nnnnnnnnnn nnnnnnnnnn nnnnnnnnnn nnnnnnnnnn nncnnnnnnn
     7501 nnnnnnnnnn nnnnnnnnnn nnnnnnnnnn nnnnnnnnnn nnnnnnnnnn nnnnnnnnnn
     7561 nnnnnnnnnn nnnnnnnnnn nnnnannnnn nnnnnnnnnn nnnnnnnnnn nnnnnnnnnn
     7621 nnnnnnnnnn nnnncctttg acgttggagt ccacgttctt taatagtgga ctcttgttcc
     7681 aaactggaac aacactcaac cctatctcgg tctattcttt tgatttataa gggattttgc
     7741 cgatttcggc ctattggtta aaaaatgagc tgatttaaca aaaatttaac gcgaattaat
     7801 tctgtggaat gtgtgtcagt tagggtgtgg aaagtcccca ggctccccag caggcagaag
     7861 tatgcaaagc atgcatctca attagtcagc aaccaggtgt ggaaagtccc caggctcccc
     7921 agcaggcaga agtatgcaaa gcatgcatct caattagtca gcaaccatag tcccgcccct
     7981 aactccgccc atcccgcccc taactccgcc cagttccgcc cattctccgc cccatggctg
     8041 actaattttt tttatttatg cagaggccga ggccgcctct gcctctgagc tattccagaa
     8101 gtagtgagga ggcttttttg gaggcctagg cttttgcaaa aagctcccgg gagcttgtat
     8161 atccattttc ggatctgatc agcacgtgtt gacaattaat catcggcata gtatatcggc
     8221 atagtataat acgacaaggt gaggaactaa accatggcca agttgaccag tgccgttccg
     8281 gtgctcaccg cgcgcgacgt cgccggagcg gtcgagttct ggaccgaccg gctcgggttc
     8341 tcccgggact tcgtggagga cgacttcgcc ggtgtggtcc gggacgacgt gaccctgttc
     8401 atcagcgcgg tccaggacca ggtggtgccg gacaacaccc tggcctgggt gtgggtgcgc
     8461 ggcctggacg agctgtacgc cgagtggtcg gaggtcgtgt ccacgaactt ccgggacgcc
     8521 tccgggccgg ccatgaccga gatcggcgag cagccgtggg ggcgggagtt cgccctgcgc
     8581 gacccggccg gcaactgcgt gcacttcgtg gccgaggagc aggactgaca cgtgctacga
     8641 gatttcgatt ccaccgccgc cttctatgaa aggttgggct tcggaatcgt tttccgggac
     8701 gccggctgga tgatcctcca gcgcggggat ctcatgctgg agttcttcgc ccaccccaac
     8761 ttgtttattg cagcttataa tggttacaaa taaagcaata gcatcacaaa tttcacaaat
     8821 aaagcatttt tttcactgca ttctagttgt ggtttgtcca aactcatcaa tgtatcttat
     8881 catgtctgta taccgtcgac ctctagctag agcttggcgt aatcatggtc atagctgttt
     8941 cctgtgtgaa attgttatcc gctcacaatt ccacacaaca tacgagccgg aagcataaag
     9001 tgtaaagcct ggggtgccta atgagtgagc taactcacat taattgcgtt gcgctcactg
     9061 cccgctttcc agtcgggaaa cctgtcgtgc cagctgcatt aatgaatcgg ccaacgcgcg
     9121 gggagaggcg gtttgcgtat tgggcgctct tccgcttcct cgctcactga ctcgctgcgc
     9181 tcggtcgttc ggctgcggcg agcggtatca gctcactcaa aggcggtaat acggttatcc
     9241 acagaatcag gggataacgc aggaaagaac atgtgagcaa aaggccagca aaaggccagg
     9301 aaccgtaaaa aggccgcgtt gctggcgttt ttccataggc tccgcccccc tgacgagcat
     9361 cacaaaaatc gacgctcaag tcagaggtgg cgaaacccga caggactata aagataccag
     9421 gcgtttcccc ctggaagctc cctcgtgcgc tctcctgttc cgaccctgcc gcttaccgga
     9481 tacctgtccg cctttctccc ttcgggaagc gtggcgcttt ctcatagctc acgctgtagg
     9541 tatctcagtt cggtgtaggt cgttcgctcc aagctgggct gtgtgcacga accccccgtt
     9601 cagcccgacc gctgcgcctt atccggtaac tatcgtcttg agtccaaccc ggtaagacac
     9661 gacttatcgc cactggcagc agccactggt aacaggatta gcagagcgag gtatgtaggc
     9721 ggtgctacag agttcttgaa gtggtggcct aactacggct acactagaag aacagtattt
     9781 ggtatctgcg ctctgctgaa gccagttacc ttcggaaaaa gagttggtag ctcttgatcc
     9841 ggcaaacaaa ccaccgctgg tagcggtggt ttttttgttt gcaagcagca gattacgcgc
     9901 agaaaaaaag gatctcaaga agatcctttg atcttttcta cggggtctga cgctcagtgg
     9961 aacgaaaact cacgttaagg gattttggtc atgagattat caaaaaggat cttcacctag
    10021 atccttttaa attaaaaatg aagttttaaa tcaatctaaa gtatatatga gtaaacttgg
    10081 tctgacagtt accaatgctt aatcagtgag gcacctatct cagcgatctg tctatttcgt
    10141 tcatccatag ttgcctgact ccccgtcgtg tagataacta cgatacggga gggcttacca
    10201 tctggcccca gtgctgcaat gataccgcga gacccacgct caccggctcc agatttatca
    10261 gcaataaacc agccagccgg aagggccgag cgcagaagtg gtcctgcaac tttatccgcc
    10321 tccatccagt ctattaattg ttgccgggaa gctagagtaa gtagttcgcc agttaatagt
    10381 ttgcgcaacg ttgttgccat tgctacaggc atcgtggtgt cacgctcgtc gtttggtatg
    10441 gcttcattca gctccggttc ccaacgatca aggcgagtta catgatcccc catgttgtgc
    10501 aaaaaagcgg ttagctcctt cggtcctccg atcgttgtca gaagtaagtt ggccgcagtg
    10561 ttatcactca tggttatggc agcactgcat aattctctta ctgtcatgcc atccgtaaga
    10621 tgcttttctg tgactggtga gtactcaacc aagtcattct gagaatagtg tatgcggcga
    10681 ccgagttgct cttgcccggc gtcaatacgg gataataccg cgccacatag cagaacttta
    10741 aaagtgctca tcattggaaa acgttcttcg gggcgaaaac tctcaaggat cttaccgctg
    10801 ttgagatcca gttcgatgta acccactcgt gcacccaact gatcttcagc atcttttact
    10861 ttcaccagcg tttctgggtg agcaaaaaca ggaaggcaaa atgccgcaaa aaagggaata
    10921 agggcgacac ggaaatgttg aatactcata ctcttccttt ttcaatatta ttgaagcatt
    10981 tatcagggtt attgtctcat gagcggatac atatttgaat gtatttagaa aaataaacaa
    11041 ataggggttc cgcgcacatt tccccgaaaa gtgccacctg ac
//
