>Addgene plasmid #35520 | pLenti-CaMKIIa-C1C2-TS-EYFP | addgene partial sequence | sequence record 45262 | EGFP-N 5'-CGTCGCCGTCCAGCTCGACCAG-3'
CTCCTCGCCCTTGCTCACCACGTTGATGTCGATCTGGTCCAGGGGGATGTACTCGCCCTCGCTGGTGATC
CTGCTCTTGGCGGCCGCGACCGCGCCAGCCTCGGCCTCGTCCTCCACCAGCGTCTCGACCTCAATCTCAG
TGCCACCAATGTTCAATTTGGTGGTCTTGCGAATGTCGCCGTGGATGAGGATATGCTCGTGGATCAGCAC
GCGCAGGTAGTGGCCGAGCAGACCCCAGCAGTTCTTCGACATCAGGTCAATGATGGTGTGGCCGACGGTG
GAGCCGTACACGCTCAGGACGCCGAAGCCCTCGGGGCCGAGGATGAACAGGATGGGGAACATACCCCATG
ATACGAAGAAGAGCCAAGCCATGCCAGTCACCACCTGGCGACACCGGCCCTTCGGCACGGTGTGGTACGC
CTCAATGTAGACCTTGGCTGCGTTGAAGAATGTGTAGATGCCGTAGCACAGGCCCATCAGGAAGAAAATG
ACACGGACGTATCCCTTGGACAGCGCGGCCGTGGTGCCCCACACGATCGTGCCGATATCTGACACCAGCA
GACCCATGGTACGCTTGTTATAGTCGTTCGCCAGACCCGTAAGGTTGCTCAGATGGATAAGAATGACAGG
GCAGGTCAGCAGCCACTCCGCGTA
