>Addgene plasmid #35520 | pLenti-CaMKIIa-C1C2-TS-EYFP | addgene partial sequence | sequence record 46172 | WPRE-R 5'-CATAGCGTAAAAGGAGCAACA-3'
AAATTTTGTAATCCAGAGGTTGATTATCGATAAGCTTGATATCGAATTCTTACTTGTACAGCTCGTCCAT
GCCGAGAGTGATCCCGGCGGCGGTCACGAACTCCAGCAGGACCATGTGATCGCGCTTCTCGTTGGGGTCT
TTGCTCAGGGCGGACTGGTAGCTCAGGTAGTGGTTGTCGGGCAGCAGCACGGGGCCGTCGCCGATGGGGG
TGTTCTGCTGGTAGTGGTCGGCGAGCTGCACGCTGCCGTCCTCGATGTTGTGGCGGATCTTGAAGTTCAC
CTTGATGCCGTTCTTCTGCTTGTCGGCCATGATATAGACGTTGTGGCTGTTGTAGTTGTACTCCAGCTTG
TGCCCCAGGATGTTGCCGTCCTCCTTGAAGTCGATGCCCTTCAGCTCGATGCGGTTCACCAGGGTGTCGC
CCTCGAACTTCACCTCGGCGCGGGTCTTGTAGTTGCCGTCGTCCTTGAAGAAGATGGTGCGCTCCTGGAC
GTAGCCTTCGGGCATGGCGGACTTGAAGAAGTCGTGCTGCTTCATGTGGTCGGGGTAGCGGGCGAAGCAC
TGCAGGCCGTAGCCGAAGGTGGTCACGAGGGTGGGCCAGGGCACGGGCAGCTTGCCGGTGGTGCAGATGA
ACTTCAGGGTCAGCTTGCCGTA
