>Addgene plasmid #35520 | pLenti-CaMKIIa-C1C2-TS-EYFP | addgene partial sequence | sequence record 46173 | mCaMKIIa-pro-F2 5'-GGCAAAGAGGAGCAGGTTTT
GGAGCAGTTACCGGGGCAACGGGAACAGGGCGTTTCGGAGGTGGTTGCCATGGGGACCTGGATGCTGACG
AAGGCTCGCGAGGCTGTGAGCAGCCACAGTGCCCTGCTCAGAAGCCCCAAGCTCGTCAGTCAAGCCGGTT
CTCCGTTTGCACTCAGGAGCACGGGCAGGCGAGTGGCCCCTAGTTCTGGGGGCAGCGGGGGATCCCCGGG
TACCGGTAGGCCACCATGTCGCGGAGGCCATGGCTTCTTGCCCTAGCGCTGGCAGTGGCGCTGGCGGCCG
GCAGCGCAGGAGCCTCGACTGGCAGTGACGCGACGGTGCCGGTCGCGACTCAGGATGGCCCCGACTACGT
TTTCCACCGTGCCCACGAGCGCATGCTCTTCCAAACCTCATACACTCTTGAGAACAATGGTTCTGTTATT
TGCATCCCGAACAACGGCCAGTGCTTCTGCTTGGCTTGGCTTAAATCCAACGGAACAAATGCCGAGAAGT
TGGCTGCCAACATTCTGCAGTGGATTACTTTTGCGCTTTCAGCGCTCTGCCTGATGTTCTACGGCTACCA
GACCTGGAAGTCTACTTGCGGCTGGGAGGAGATTTACGTGGCCACGATCGAGATGATCAAGTTCATCATC
GAGTATTTCCATGAGTTTGACGAACCTGCGGTGATCTACTCATCCAACGGCAACAAGACCGTGTGGCTTC
GTTACGCGGAGTGGCTGCTGACCTGCCCTGTCATTCTTATCCATCTGAGCAACCTTACGGGTCTGGCGAA
CGACTATAACAAGCGTACCATGGGTCTGCTGGTGTCAGATATCGGCACGATCGTGTGGGGCACC
